Addgene plasmid #249030: pKlab639-HBEGF-2a-mRuby3-WPRE
Purpose: This plasmid expresses the mRuby3 flourescent tag for integration into mammalian cell lines
Depositing lab: Georgios Karras. Depositing organization: University of Texas MD Anderson Cancer Center. Publication: HSP90 buffers deleterious genetic variations in BRCA1. Gracia B, Zhang XH, Montes P, Pham TC, Huang M, Chen J, Karras GI. Mol Cell. 2025 Nov 19:S1097-2765(25)00867-6. doi: 10.1016/j.molcel.2025.10.026. PubMed 41265458.
Backbone
  Vector backbone: Xential template for knock-in at the HBEGF locus
  Vector type: CRISPR
  Selectable markers: HBEGF(Exon4mut&Exon5), mRuby3
Growth in bacteria
  Bacterial resistance: Ampicillin, 100 μg/mL
  Growth temperature: 37°C
  Growth strain: DH5alpha
  Copy number: High Copy
Gene/Insert
  Gene/Insert name: mRuby3
  Species: Synthetic
  Cloning method: Gibson Cloning
Resource information
  A portion of this plasmid was derived from a plasmid made by: based on vectors from Li et al. Nat Comms 2021 (PMID: 33479216)
Terms and licenses: Academic/Nonprofit Terms; Industry Terms: Not Available to Industry
How to cite: pKlab639-HBEGF-2a-mRuby3-WPRE was a gift from Georgios Karras (Addgene plasmid # 249030 ; http://n2t.net/addgene:249030 ; RRID:Addgene_249030)
