[The description below was written by a language model from this plasmid's Addgene catalogue record and pLannotate feature annotations shown in this document.]
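Description:
pKlab639-HBEGF-2a-mRuby3-WPRE is a 5,865 nt CRISPR knock-in donor (repair template) built on the Xential system for targeted integration at the HBEGF locus of mammalian cells. It is propagated in E. coli as a high-copy plasmid through a ColE1/pUC-type origin and selected with ampicillin via the AmpR (β-lactamase) gene and its promoter. Short remnants of an M13 origin, lacZα, an RSF origin and a T7 promoter are annotated, and appear to be leftovers of the cloning backbone rather than functional parts of the payload.

The payload begins with a short HBEGF fragment, followed some distance downstream by an adenovirus major late splice acceptor joined directly to a longer HBEGF coding fragment. The catalogue lists this as mutated exon 4 plus exon 5. HBEGF encodes the diphtheria toxin receptor, and the Xential approach generally relies on introducing a toxin-resistant HBEGF variant so that correctly edited cells can be enriched by diphtheria toxin treatment. The record does not itself spell out this selection step. After the HBEGF sequence comes mRuby3, a constitutively fluorescent red protein. According to the plasmid name it is linked through a 2A self-cleaving peptide, which the feature table does not annotate. A WPRE to enhance transcript stability and expression and a bGH polyadenylation signal follow.

No mammalian promoter is annotated, consistent with the splice acceptor capturing transcription from the endogenous HBEGF gene after integration, so that HBEGF and mRuby3 are co-expressed from one transcript. Both are listed as selectable markers. The stated purpose is to integrate an mRuby3 fluorescent tag into mammalian cell lines. The nuclease and guide RNA are not encoded here and would need to be supplied separately.
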