Features (pLannotate 1.2.2; 13 found; start..end, strand, type, name):
     53..93      -  rep_origin     RSF ori (fragment): Plasmids containing the RSF 1030 origin of replication can be propagated in E. coli cells that contain additional plasmids with compatible origins.
    171..759     -  rep_origin     ori: high-copy-number ColE1/pMB1/pBR322/pUC origin of replication
    930..1790    -  CDS            AmpR: β-lactamase; bla; confers resistance to ampicillin, carbenicillin, and related antibiotics
   1791..1895    -  promoter       AmpR promoter: bla
   1921..2052    -  rep_origin     M13 ori (fragment): M13 bacteriophage origin of replication; arrow indicates direction of (+) strand synthesis
   2073..2227    -  CDS            lacZα (fragment): LacZα fragment of β-galactosidase; lacZ fragment
   2261..2279    +  promoter       T7 promoter: promoter for bacteriophage T7 RNA polymerase
   2317..2397    +  CDS            HBEGF (fragment): HBEGF_CHLAE - Also known as DTR, HEGFL. Experimental evidence at protein level: Swiss-Prot protein existence level 1. Growth factor that mediates its effects via EGFR, ERBB2 and ERBB4. Required for normal cardiac valve formation and normal heart function. Promotes smooth muscle cell proliferation. May be involved in macrophage-mediated cellular proliferation. It is mitogenic for fibroblasts, but not endothelial cells. It is able to bind EGF receptor/EGFR with higher affinity than EGF itself and is a far more potent mitogen for smooth muscle cells than EGF. Also acts as a diphtheria toxin recep
   3073..3140    +  misc_feature   Ad SA (fragment): adenovirus major late transcript splice acceptor (Friedrich and Soriano, 1991)
   3140..3364    +  CDS            HBEGF (fragment): HBEGF_CHLAE - Also known as DTR, HEGFL. Experimental evidence at protein level: Swiss-Prot protein existence level 1. Growth factor that mediates its effects via EGFR, ERBB2 and ERBB4. Required for normal cardiac valve formation and normal heart function. Promotes smooth muscle cell proliferation. May be involved in macrophage-mediated cellular proliferation. It is mitogenic for fibroblasts, but not endothelial cells. It is able to bind EGF receptor/EGFR with higher affinity than EGF itself and is a far more potent mitogen for smooth muscle cells than EGF. Also acts as a diphtheria toxin recep
   3437..4144    +  CDS            mRuby3: mRuby3 is a basic (constitutively fluorescent) red fluorescent protein published in 2016, derived from Entacmaea quadricolor. It has low acid sensitivity.
   4165..4753    +  misc_feature   WPRE: woodchuck hepatitis virus posttranscriptional regulatory element
   4797..4908    +  polyA_signal   bGH poly(A) signal: bovine growth hormone polyadenylation signal
>Addgene plasmid #249030 | pKlab639-HBEGF-2a-mRuby3-WPRE | addgene full sequence | sequence record 495984 | Addgene NGS Result
GTGCCAGCTGCATTAACATGGTCATAGCTGTTTCCTTGCGTATTGGGCGCTCTCCGCTTCCTCGCTCACT
GACTCGCTGCGCTCGGTCGTTCGGGTAAAGCCTGGGGTGCCTAATGAGCAAAAGGCCAGCAAAAGGCCAG
GAACCGTAAAAAGGCCGCGTTGCTGGCGTTTTTCCATAGGCTCCGCCCCCCTGACGAGCATCACAAAAAT
CGACGCTCAAGTCAGAGGTGGCGAAACCCGACAGGACTATAAAGATACCAGGCGTTTCCCCCTGGAAGCT
CCCTCGTGCGCTCTCCTGTTCCGACCCTGCCGCTTACCGGATACCTGTCCGCCTTTCTCCCTTCGGGAAG
CGTGGCGCTTTCTCATAGCTCACGCTGTAGGTATCTCAGTTCGGTGTAGGTCGTTCGCTCCAAGCTGGGC
TGTGTGCACGAACCCCCCGTTCAGCCCGACCGCTGCGCCTTATCCGGTAACTATCGTCTTGAGTCCAACC
CGGTAAGACACGACTTATCGCCACTGGCAGCAGCCACTGGTAACAGGATTAGCAGAGCGAGGTATGTAGG
CGGTGCTACAGAGTTCTTGAAGTGGTGGCCTAACTACGGCTACACTAGAAGAACAGTATTTGGTATCTGC
GCTCTGCTGAAGCCAGTTACCTTCGGAAAAAGAGTTGGTAGCTCTTGATCCGGCAAACAAACCACCGCTG
GTAGCGGTGGTTTTTTTGTTTGCAAGCAGCAGATTACGCGCAGAAAAAAAGGATCTCAAGAAGATCCTTT
GATCTTTTCTACGGGGTCTGACGCTCAGTGGAACGAAAACTCACGTTAAGGGATTTTGGTCATGAGATTA
TCAAAAAGGATCTTCACCTAGATCCTTTTAAATTAAAAATGAAGTTTTAAATCAATCTAAAGTATATATG
AGTAAACTTGGTCTGACAGTTACCAATGCTTAATCAGTGAGGCACCTATCTCAGCGATCTGTCTATTTCG
TTCATCCATAGTTGCCTGACTCCCCGTCGTGTAGATAACTACGATACGGGAGGGCTTACCATCTGGCCCC
AGTGCTGCAATGATACCGCGAGAACCACGCTCACCGGCTCCAGATTTATCAGCAATAAACCAGCCAGCCG
GAAGGGCCGAGCGCAGAAGTGGTCCTGCAACTTTATCCGCCTCCATCCAGTCTATTAATTGTTGCCGGGA
AGCTAGAGTAAGTAGTTCGCCAGTTAATAGTTTGCGCAACGTTGTTGCCATTGCTACAGGCATCGTGGTG
TCACGCTCGTCGTTTGGTATGGCTTCATTCAGCTCCGGTTCCCAACGATCAAGGCGAGTTACATGATCCC
CCATGTTGTGCAAAAAAGCGGTTAGCTCCTTCGGTCCTCCGATCGTTGTCAGAAGTAAGTTGGCCGCAGT
GTTATCACTCATGGTTATGGCAGCACTGCATAATTCTCTTACTGTCATGCCATCCGTAAGATGCTTTTCT
GTGACTGGTGAGTACTCAACCAAGTCATTCTGAGAATAGTGTATGCGGCGACCGAGTTGCTCTTGCCCGG
CGTCAATACGGGATAATACCGCGCCACATAGCAGAACTTTAAAAGTGCTCATCATTGGAAAACGTTCTTC
GGGGCGAAAACTCTCAAGGATCTTACCGCTGTTGAGATCCAGTTCGATGTAACCCACTCGTGCACCCAAC
TGATCTTCAGCATCTTTTACTTTCACCAGCGTTTCTGGGTGAGCAAAAACAGGAAGGCAAAATGCCGCAA
AAAAGGGAATAAGGGCGACACGGAAATGTTGAATACTCATACTCTTCCTTTTTCAATATTATTGAAGCAT
TTATCAGGGTTATTGTCTCATGAGCGGATACATATTTGAATGTATTTAGAAAAATAAACAAATAGGGGTT
CCGCGCACATTTCCCCGAAAAGTGCCACCTAAATTGTAAGCGTTAATATTTTGTTAAAATTCGCGTTAAA
TTTTTGTTAAATCAGCTCATTTTTTAACCAATAGGCCGAAATCGGCAAAATCCCTTATAAATCAAAAGAA
TAGACCGAGATAGGGTTGAGTGGCCGCTACAGGGCGCTCCCATTCGCCATTCAGGCTGCGCAACTGTTGG
GAAGGGCGTTTCGGTGCGGGCCTCTTCGCTATTACGCCAGCTGGCGAAAGGGGGATGTGCTGCAAGGCGA
TTAAGTTGGGTAACGCCAGGGTTTTCCCAGTCACGACGTTGTAAAACGACGGCCAGTCCCCCGGTCAGGC
AACATCACCCGAGCGCGACGTAATACGACTCACTATAGGGCGAATTGGCGGAAGGCCGTCAAGGCCGCAT
ACGCGTCCATGTCTTCGGAAATACAAGGACTTCTGCATCCATGGAGAATGCAAATATGTGAAGGAGCTCC
GGGCTCCCTCCTGCATGTAAGTGCCCCTTCCCCAGGGCTGAATCTCATCAGCACACTTTGTCAGCCACGT
GGCTGTTCCTCGTTGTCACTGTTCCTTGAATTCATGATTTCACCCAGTTTCTTCTCAACCTCTGGGCGGA
AGTTGGGAGGAGGGGAAATATATTTTTAGTCAGCGGAAGCCCCCTCCCCCCTATAGGATGCAATTTCCTG
TGGTATGGTTTTGTGACGTGCTTTAATCCTTGGGGACATTTCCTGCTTGCCCAGAAATGAGCATGTGGCT
AGGACAGCTGGCACCTGAAGGCAGGCCCTTAATTCTTGCCTGATGCCCTACTCTGGGAGGGAGAAGCCAG
TAGGAAACATGGCAGAGTGGGCTTCCAGGGCAGAGTAGAGCTCCTGTGGGAAGGTAGGAAGTGCATTTGG
ATGCATGATGTATAGGTATGTGTGTATTTGGGTTTATGTGCATGTAAGTGTGCAAATGTGGATTGACTGT
GAGGCATGGCAGGACTGTACAGAGAGGGATCATCATGGCGGCAGGTTGAGGCCTCTCTTTCTTCTTCCTT
ATCCCAGCAAGGACGAGGAGGTGGGAGACATGGAGAGTACTGGCCTTTGGCCACGTTGTGAGAGAACAAT
TCCTTTGTGCAGGGTTCACAGGAAATGGAACCTGACCCATTAGGCATCAGCCCCCGGAATTCTAGGGCGC
AGTAGTCCAGGGTTTCCTTGATGATGTCATACTTATCCTGTCCCTTTTTTTTCCACAGCTGCCACCCGGG
TTACCATGGAAAAAGGTGTCATGGGCTGAGCCTCCCAGTGGAAAATCGCTTATATACCTATGACCACACA
ACCATCCTGGCCGTGGTGGCTGTGGTGCTGTCATCTGTCTGTCTGCTGGTCATCGTGGGGCTTCTCATGT
TTAGGTACCATAGGAGAGGAGGTTATGATGTGGAAAATGAAGAGAAAGTGAAGTTGGGCATGACTAATTC
CCACGGATCCGAGGGCAGAGGAAGTCTGCTAACATGCGGTGACGTCGAGGAGAATCCTGGCCCAGCACCG
GGATCCGTGTCTAAGGGCGAAGAGCTGATCAAGGAAAATATGCGTATGAAGGTGGTCATGGAAGGTTCGG
TCAACGGCCACCAATTCAAATGCACAGGTGAAGGAGAAGGCAGACCGTACGAGGGAGTGCAAACCATGAG
GATCAAAGTCATCGAGGGAGGACCCCTGCCATTTGCCTTTGACATTCTTGCCACGTCGTTCATGTATGGC
AGCCGTACCTTTATCAAGTACCCGGCCGACATCCCTGATTTCTTTAAACAGTCCTTTCCTGAGGGTTTTA
CTTGGGAAAGAGTTACGAGATACGAAGATGGTGGAGTCGTCACCGTCACGCAGGACACCAGCCTTGAGGA
TGGCGAGCTCGTCTACAACGTCAAGGTCAGAGGGGTAAACTTTCCCTCCAATGGTCCCGTGATGCAGAAG
AAGACCAAGGGTTGGGAGCCTAATACAGAGATGATGTATCCAGCAGATGGTGGTCTGAGAGGATACACTG
ACATCGCACTGAAAGTTGATGGTGGTGGCCATCTGCACTGCAACTTCGTGACAACTTACAGGTCAAAAAA
GACCGTCGGGAACATCAAGATGCCCGGTGTCCATGCCGTTGATCACCGCCTGGAAAGGATCGAGGAGAGT
GACAATGAAACCTACGTAGTGCAAAGAGAAGTGGCAGTTGCCAAATACAGCAACCTTGGTGGTGGCATGG
ACGAGCTGTACAAGTAATAGTGATGACCTGCAGGAATCAACCTCTGGATTACAAAATTTGTGAAAGATTG
ACTGGTATTCTTAACTATGTTGCTCCTTTTACGCTATGTGGATACGCTGCTTTAATGCCTTTGTATCATG
CTATTGCTTCCCGTATGGCCTTCATTTTCTCCTCCTTGTATAAATCCTGGTTGCTGTCTCTTTATGAGGA
GTTGTGGCCCGTTGTCAGGCAACGTGGCGTGGTGTGCACTGTGTTTGCTGACGCAACCCCCACTGGTTGG
GGCATTGCCACCACCTGTCAGCTCCTTTCCGGGACTTTCGCTTTCCCCCTCCCTATTGCCACGGCGGAAC
TCATCGCCGCCTGCCTTGCCCGCTGCTGGACAGGGGCTCGGCTGTTGGGCACTGACAATTCCGTGGTGTT
GTCGGGGAAGCTGACGTCCTTTCCATGGCTGCTCGCCTGTGTTGCCACCTGGATTCTGCGCGGGACGTCC
TTCTGCTACGTCCCTTCGGCCCTCAATCCAGCGGACCTTCCTTCCCGCGGCCTGCTGCCGGCTCTGCGGC
CTCTTCCGCGTCTTCGCCTTCGCCCTCAGACGAGTCGGATCTCCCTTTGGGCCGCCTCCCCGCCTGTAAT
CTAGATAGTCAGTTTAAACCCGCTGATCAGCCTCGACTGTGCCTTCTAGTTGCCAGCCATCTGTTGTTTG
CCCCTCCCCCGTGCCTTCCTTGACCCTGGAAGGTGCCACTCCCACTGTCCTTTCCTAATAAAATGAGGAA
ATTGCATCGCATTGTCTGAGTAGGTGTCATTCTATTCTGGGGGGTGGGGTGGGGCAGGACAGCAAGGGGG
GGGATTGGGAAGACAATAGCAGGCATGCTGGGGATGCGGTGGGCTCTATGGCTTCTCTCGAGGTCAGGCA
ACATCACCCCTTCCCTGGGTAGGTGTGTGGGTGGAGGGGCTGTGGGTTCCTTAGCCTCTCTCCTAAGCCA
AACCCAGCAAACGGCTGCCTTGGCAACCCCTCAGGGATGACAGCACTGCCATGCTCTCTGGCAGGCATAA
TGTTGCCACTGTGCCTGAGGCCAACACCCTGCGTCGGGCTGCAAACATCCATTCCCTTCCCTGTGGGGAG
GGAGGCTCTGGGGGCCTTAGTGGGAGACTCTGGACAGGGCCAAGAGACTGTTGTATGCACACTGCCTCCA
GCCTGTCAAGAAGGCGGCGTGCCTGGCATCCCTTCTACTGGTGATTGGTGCAGATCCCTTAGCTTTTTAA
AGCTTCCTTGTTTTGTCTGATCACACACAGCAGAGCTGCCCTGTATTTGGCAGTTGGCAGACAGACCCAT
CACTCCCCACCATGTCCACAGTCACTTGTGCATCCTTTCCTATAACATCCTTGTCAGGAGCTTGGTATTA
GAGGGAGTTGTTTAAGAGTGGCATAGAAAGCCCCCATATTATCCTTCCCAAGGTCTTGGGACAGGGTGGG
AAATGTTCATCTTAAATTTGTAAAATGGCATCATTAGTACAGGGTGAAGAAGGTGACTCAAGTAGTCAAG
GTGGATTGAGGTCAGGAATCTGTCTATACCAGATTGGTCCTGGGCATTTTGGTGGATGGATGTGGGGCTT
GCACTGTGTGGTTGAGAGGCCTTATAAGGTTGCCCTCCTGGAGGTACCCTGGGCCTCATGGGCCTTCCGC
TCACTGCCCGCTTTCCAGTCGGGAAACCTGTCCCCCCGGTCAGGCAACATCACCC
